Addgene plasmid #61570: Pvalb-2A-Cre targeting vector
Purpose: Target the Cre recombinase gene to the stop codon of the mouse Pvalb gene
Depositing lab: Hongkui Zeng. Depositing organization: Allen Institute. Publication: Transgenic mice for intersectional targeting of neural sensors and effectors with high specificity and performance. Madisen L, Garner AR, Shimaoka D, Chuong AS, Klapoetke NC, Li L, van der Bourg A, Niino Y, Egolf L, Monetti C, Gu H, Mills M, Cheng A, Tasic B, Nguyen TN, Sunkin SM, Benucci A, Nagy A, Miyawaki A, Helmchen F, Empson RM, Knopfel T, Boyden ES, Reid RC, Carandini M, Zeng H. Neuron. 2015 Mar 4;85(5):942-58. doi: 10.1016/j.neuron.2015.02.022. PubMed 25741722.
Backbone
  Vector backbone: pBS SK2+
  Backbone size w/o insert (bp): 4496
  Total vector size (bp): 16469
  Modifications to backbone: Contains a pPGK-DTA-bGHpA cassette, MCS region was modified
  Vector type: Mouse Targeting, Cre/Lox
  Selectable markers: Neomycin (select with G418)
Growth in bacteria
  Bacterial resistance: Ampicillin, 100 μg/mL
  Growth temperature: 30°C
  Growth strain: Stbl2
  Copy number: High Copy
Gene/Insert
  Gene/Insert name: Pvalb exon 4 - 2A - Cre (alt name: Cre)
  Species: M. musculus (mouse); P1 Bacteriophage
  Insert size (bp): 11973
  Cloning method: Restriction Enzyme; 5′ cloning site Kpn (not destroyed); 3′ cloning site Sac2 (not destroyed)
  Sequencing primers: 5′ TCTTCGCTATTACGCCAGCT; 3′ AACAGCTATGACCATG
Terms and licenses: Academic/Nonprofit Terms; Industry Terms: Not Available to Industry
How to cite: Pvalb-2A-Cre targeting vector was a gift from Hongkui Zeng (Addgene plasmid # 61570 ; http://n2t.net/addgene:61570 ; RRID:Addgene_61570)
