[The description below was written by a language model from this plasmid's Addgene catalogue record.]
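Description:
Pvalb-2A-Cre targeting vector is a mouse gene-targeting construct built on a modified pBS SK2+ (pBluescript-type) backbone, intended for homologous recombination at the mouse parvalbumin (Pvalb) locus. It is propagated in bacteria as a high-copy, ampicillin-resistant plasmid. The whole construct is about 16.5 kb, of which roughly 12 kb is the insert, cloned between KpnI and SacII sites in an altered multiple cloning region. The backbone also carries a PGK promoter-driven diphtheria toxin A cassette with a bovine growth hormone polyadenylation signal. This is a standard negative-selection element: cells that integrate the vector randomly tend to retain and express DTA and are killed, whereas correct homologous recombinants lose it.

The payload is described as Pvalb exon 4 – 2A – Cre, combining mouse genomic sequence with the Cre recombinase gene from bacteriophage P1. The design places Cre at the stop codon of Pvalb, joined through a 2A "self-cleaving" peptide. The endogenous gene should therefore continue to produce parvalbumin while Cre is co-translated from the same transcript as a separate protein, under the native Pvalb regulatory elements rather than an added promoter. Positive selection in mammalian cells is by neomycin resistance (G418). The record does not state the promoter driving this marker, whether it is flanked by recombinase sites for later removal, or the lengths of the homology arms, and no feature table is provided. The vector is used to generate knock-in mice expressing Cre in parvalbumin-positive cells, serving as a driver line for Cre-dependent reporters, sensors and effectors in neural circuit studies.
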