>Addgene plasmid #61570 | Pvalb-2A-Cre targeting vector | addgene partial sequence | sequence record 104165 | Cre-1 5'-CGATGCAACGAGTGATGAGG-3'
GGCGTTTTCTGAGCATACCTGGAAAATGCTTCTGTCCGTTTGCCGGTCGTGGGCGGCATGGTGCAAGTTG
AATAACCGGAAATGGTTTCCCGCAGAACCTGAAGATGTTCGCGATTATCTTCTATATCTTCAGGCGCGCG
GTCTGGCAGTAAAAACTATCCAGCAACATTTGGGCCAGCTAAACATGCTTCATCGTCGGTCCGGGCTGCC
ACGACCAAGTGACAGCAATGCTGTTTCACTGGTTATGCGGCGGATCCGAAAAGAAAACGTTGATGCCGGT
GAACGTGCAAAACAGGCTCTAGCGTTCGAACGCACTGATTTCGACCAGGTTCGTTCACTCATGGAAAATA
GCGATCGCTGCCAGGATATACGTAATCTGGCATTTCTGGGGATTGCTTATAACACCCTGTTACGTATAGC
CGAAATTGCCAGGATCAGGGTTAAAGATATCTCACGTACTGACGGTGGGAGAATGTTAATCCATATTGGC
AGAACGAAAACGCTGGTTAGCACCGCAGGTGTAGAGAAGGCACTTAGCCTGGGGGTAACTAAACTGGTCG
AGCGATGGATTTCCGTCTCTGGTGTAGCTGATGATCCGAATAACTACCTGTTTTGCCGGGTCAGAAAAAA
TG
