>Addgene plasmid #61570 | Pvalb-2A-Cre targeting vector | addgene partial sequence | sequence record 107397 | EBV-rev 5'-GTGGTTTGTCCAAACTCATC-3'
AAGGCGCGGCCGCAAGAGACCAGACTAATGGCGAATGGCAGTGCTCAGCTGGCTCGCTTCTTTTTCTTTA
GCCTGGGACTCCAGACCATTGGGTGGCACTGGCCACATT
