>Addgene plasmid #61570 | Pvalb-2A-Cre targeting vector | addgene partial sequence | sequence record 107398 | M13pUC-Fwd 5'-CCCAGTCACGACGTTGTAAAACG-3'
GACTCACTATAGGGCGAATTGGGTACCCTTGTTTAGACCTCTCCCAATCCTACTGATGCCAGCTCACGGG
CAAGAGATGAGAGGACTCTTTCTGAGAAGCGGTCCAGAGCCCATATTCCCTAGTGTGACTGTAAAACCTT
GCTCCCCTCTGATATCCTGTGAGCAACACTGGGGAATTTTATTTCTTCCCAGAATCTGGGCTGCTGGCCT
GGTCATTGGGCTCACACAGGAACTTTATGAGGTCAGAGGACAAATCATAGCCCTGTCACTTATTTTTTTA
TCTGACCCTGACTGCTTCAGCCTCTGTTTTCCTTTCTGTAAAATGGGAATCAACTGTGTACCACCCTTCA
CCCCGCTCCCCTTCCATTCATTCAACGTCCAATTAGTGTCACCTGAAGGGTGTTAGGCCACTGGGAAAGG
GATGAACCAGGGAGATGGGGCGGGGATGGGGTGGGGACCAACAAAAATAAGCAAGAAGATAAATAAGATC
ATGTTGTGGTGTGCTGTGCTGAGGCTAATGAAAGTCATAAAAATGGGCCAATGAGACAGAGCCAGCAGTG
GCGATATTTGAGCCAGGACGTCTGTCACTCTATACCTAGGTTAAGGGAGGTCACAAATCTCCCCAGGAAA
GAAGGACTATGAGAGTGAGTGAGTGTGACCATGTTAAAGCTGAGCTCTGGGACCTCAGTTTCTCCATCAG
AAAAATGCAGGCAAGAATGTGTCTATCCGTGGCAGTCGTAAGAATTCCATGAGGCAACCCTCCCAGGATT
CTTCTCACGGAGATGTTTGCTGAATGCCTCGCAGATTGTCACCGTGGACAACACAGGCAGTGTTAATGAG
AACTCTAACGACAGGATAAAGACAGATCAAGACCCCTCCCTCCAGTCCTGCAAGCTCTGGAGGCCTGTGG
